>Addgene plasmid #186535 | Tubulin-LSSmGFP | addgene full sequence | sequence record 368223 | Addgene NGS Result
AGTACATCAAGTGTATCATATGCCAAGTACGCCCCCTATTGACGTCAATGACGGTAAATGGCCCGCCTGG
CATTATGCCCAGTACATGACCTTATGGGACTTTCCTACTTGGCAGTACATCTACGTATTAGTCATCGCTA
TTACCATGGTGATGCGGTTTTGGCAGTACATCAATGGGCGTGGATAGCGGTTTGACTCACGGGGATTTCC
AAGTCTCCACCCCATTGACGTCAATGGGAGTTTGTTTTGGCACCAAAATCAACGGGACTTTCCAAAATGT
CGTAACAACTCCGCCCCATTGACGCAAATGGGCGGTAGGCGTGTACGGTGGGAGGTCTATATAAGCAGAG
CTGGTTTAGTGAACCGTCAGATCCGCTAGCGCTACCGGTCGCCACCATGGTGAGCAAGGGCGAGGAGCTG
TTCACCGGGGTGGTGCCCATCCTGGTCGAGCTGGACGGCGACGTAAACGGCCACAAGTTCAGCGTCCGCG
GCGAGGGCGAGGGCGATGCCACCAACGGCAAACTGTCCCTGAAGCTCATCTCCACCACCGGCAAGCTGCC
CGTGCCCTGGCCCACCCTCGTGACCACCTTAAGCTACGGCCAGATGGTGTTCGCCCGCTACCCTGACAAC
ATGAAGCAGCACGACTTCTTCAAGTCCGCCATGCCCGAAGGCTACGTCCAGGAGCGCACCATCTCTTTCG
AGGACGACGGTTACTACAAGACCCGCGCCGAGGTGAAGTTCGAGGGCGACACCCTGGTGAACCGCATCGT
GCTGAAGGGCATCGACTTCAAGGAGGACGGCAACATCCTGGGGCACAACCTGGAGTACAACTTCAACAGC
CACAACGTCTATATCACGGCCGACAAGCAGAAGAACGGCATCAAGGCTAACTTCAAGATCCGCCACAACG
TTGAGGACGGCGGCGTGCAGCTCGCCGACCACTACCAGCAGAACACCCCCATCGGCGACGGCCCCGTGCT
GCTGCCCGACAACCACTACCTGAGCATCCAGTCCAAGCTGAGCAAAGACCCCAACGAGAAGCGCGATCAC
ATGGTCCTGAAGGAGAGGGTGACCGCCGCCGGGATTACACATGACATGAACGAGCTGTACAAGTCCGGAC
TCAGATCTCGAGTGCGTGAGTGCATCTCCATCCACGTTGGCCAGGCTGGTGTCCAGATTGGCAATGCCTG
CTGGGAGCTCTACTGCCTGGAACACGGCATCCAGCCCGATGGCCAGATGCCAAGTGACAAGACCATTGGG
GGAGGAGATGACTCCTTCAACACCTTCTTCAGTGAGACGGGCGCTGGCAAGCACGTGCCCCGGGCTGTGT
TTGTAGACTTGGAACCCACAGTCATTGATGAAGTTCGCACTGGCACCTACCGCCAGCTCTTCCACCCTGA
GCAGCTCATCACAGGCAAGGAAGATGCTGCCAATAACTATGCCCGAGGGCACTACACCATTGGCAAGGAG
ATCATTGACCTTGTGTTGGACCGAATTCGCAAGCTGGCTGACCAGTGCACCGGTCTTCAGGGCTTCTTGG
TTTTCCACAGCTTTGGTGGGGGAACTGGTTCTGGGTTCACCTCCCTGCTCATGGAACGTCTCTCAGTTGA
TTATGGCAAGAAGTCCAAGCTGGAGTTCTCCATTTACCCAGCACCCCAGGTTTCCACAGCTGTAGTTGAG
CCCTACAACTCCATCCTCACCACCCACACCACCCTGGAGCACTCTGATTGTGCCTTCATGGTAGACAATG
AGGCCATCTATGACATCTGTCGTAGAAACCTCGATATCGAGCGCCCAACCTACACTAACCTTAACCGCCT
TATTAGCCAGATTGTGTCCTCCATCACTGCTTCCCTGAGATTTGATGGAGCCCTGAATGTTGACCTGACA
GAATTCCAGACCAACCTGGTGCCCTACCCCCGCATCCACTTCCCTCTGGCCACATATGCCCCTGTCATCT
CTGCTGAGAAAGCCTACCATGAACAGCTTTCTGTAGCAGAGATCACCAATGCTTGCTTTGAGCCAGCCAA
CCAGATGGTGAAATGTGACCCTCGCCATGGTAAATACATGGCTTGCTGCCTGTTGTACCGTGGTGACGTG
GTTCCCAAAGATGTCAATGCTGCCATTGCCACCATCAAAACCAAGCGCAGCATCCAGTTTGTGGATTGGT
GCCCCACTGGCTTCAAGGTTGGCATCAACTACCAGCCTCCCACTGTGGTGCCTGGTGGAGACCTGGCCAA
GGTACAGAGAGCTGTGTGCATGCTGAGCAACACCACAGCCATTGCTGAGGCCTGGGCTCGCCTGGACCAC
AAGTTTGACCTGATGTATGCCAAGCGTGCCTTTGTTCACTGGTACGTGGGTGAGGGGATGGAGGAAGGCG
AGTTTTCAGAGGCCCGTGAAGATATGGCTGCCCTTGAGAAGGATTATGAGGAGGTTGGTGTGGATTCTGT
TGAAGGAGAGGGTGAGGAAGAAGGAGAGGAATACTAAGGATCCACCGGATCTAGATAACTGATCATAATC
AGCCATACCACATTTGTAGAGGTTTTACTTGCTTTAAAAAACCTCCCACACCTCCCCCTGAACCTGAAAC
ATAAAATGAATGCAATTGTTGTTGTTAACTTGTTTATTGCAGCTTATAATGGTTACAAATAAAGCAATAG
CATCACAAATTTCACAAATAAAGCATTTTTTTCACTGCATTCTAGTTGTGGTTTGTCCAAACTCATCAAT
GTATCTTAACGCGTAAATTGTAAGCGTTAATATTTTGTTAAAATTCGCGTTAAATTTTTGTTAAATCAGC
TCATTTTTTAACCAATAGGCCGAAATCGGCAAAATCCCTTATAAATCAAAAGAATAGACCGAGATAGGGT
[37 nt withheld, positions 2871-2907]
AAAGAACGTGGACTCCAACGTCAAAGG
[49 nt withheld, positions 2935-2983]
T
[91 nt withheld, positions 2985-3075]
G
[124 nt withheld, positions 3077-3200]
CAGGTGGCACTTTTCGGGGAAATGTGCGCGGAACCCCTATTTGTTTATTTTTCTAAATACATTCAAATAT
GTATCCGCTCATGAGACAATAACCCTGATAAATGCTTCAATAATATTGAAAAAGGAAGAGTCCTGAGGCG
GAAAGAACCAGCTGTGGAATGTGTGTCAGTTAGGGTGTGGAAAGTCCCCAGGCTCCCCAGCAGGCAGAAG
TATGCAAAGCATGCATCTCAATTAGTCAGCAACCAGGTGTGGAAAGTCCCCAGGCTCCCCAGCAGGCAGA
AGTATGCAAAGCATGCATCTCAATTAGTCAGCAACCATAGTCCCGCCCCTAACTCCGCCCATCCCGCCCC
TAACTCCGCCCAGTTCCGCCCATTCTCCGCCCCATGGCTGACTAATTTTTTTTATTTATGCAGAGGCCGA
GGCCGCCTCGGCCTCTGAGCTATTCCAGAAGTAGTGAGGAGGCTTTTTTGGAGGCCTAGGCTTTTGCAAA
GATCGATCAAGAGACAGGATGAGGATCGTTTCGCATGATTGAACAAGATGGATTGCACGCAGGTTCTCCG
GCCGCTTGGGTGGAGAGGCTATTCGGCTATGACTGGGCACAACAGACAATCGGCTGCTCTGATGCCGCCG
TGTTCCGGCTGTCAGCGCAGGGGCGCCCGGTTCTTTTTGTCAAGACCGACCTGTCCGGTGCCCTGAATGA
ACTGCAAGACGAGGCAGCGCGGCTATCGTGGCTGGCCACGACGGGCGTTCCTTGCGCAGCTGTGCTCGAC
GTTGTCACTGAAGCGGGAAGGGACTGGCTGCTATTGGGCGAAGTGCCGGGGCAGGATCTCCTGTCATCTC
ACCTTGCTCCTGCCGAGAAAGTATCCATCATGGCTGATGCAATGCGGCGGCTGCATACGCTTGATCCGGC
TACCTGCCCATTCGACCACCAAGCGAAACATCGCATCGAGCGAGCACGTACTCGGATGGAAGCCGGTCTT
GTCGATCAGGATGATCTGGACGAAGAGCATCAGGGGCTCGCGCCAGCCGAACTGTTCGCCAGGCTCAAGG
CGAGCATGCCCGACGGCGAGGATCTCGTCGTGACCCATGGCGATGCCTGCTTGCCGAATATCATGGTGGA
AAATGGCCGCTTTTCTGGATTCATCGACTGTGGCCGGCTGGGTGTGGCGGACCGCTATCAGGACATAGCG
TTGGCTACCCGTGATATTGCTGAAGAGCTTGGCGGCGAATGGGCTGACCGCTTCCTCGTGCTTTACGGTA
TCGCCGCTCCCGATTCGCAGCGCATCGCCTTCTATCGCCTTCTTGACGAGTTCTTCTGAGCGGGACTCTG
GGGTTCGAAATGACCGACCAAGCGACGCCCAACCTGCCATCACGAGATTTCGATTCCACCGCCGCCTTCT
ATGAAAGGTTGGGCTTCGGAATCGTTTTCCGGGACGCCGGCTGGATGATCCTCCAGCGCGGGGATCTCAT
GCTGGAGTTCTTCGCCCACCCTAGGGGGAGGCTAACTGAAACACGGAAGGAGACAATACCGGAAGGAACC
CGCGCTATGACGGCAATAAAAAGACAGAATAAAACGCACGGTGTTGGGTCGTTTGTTCATAAACGCGGGG
TTCGGTCCCAGGGCTGGCACTCTGTCGATACCCCACCGAGACCCCATTGGGGCCAATACGCCCGCGTTTC
TTCCTTTTCCCCACCCCACCCCCCAAGTTCGGGTGAAGGCCCAGGGCTCGCAGCCAACGTCGGGGCGGCA
GGCCCTGCCATAGCCTCAGGTTACTCATATATACTTTAGATTGATTTAAAACTTCATTTTTAATTTAAAA
GGATCTAGGTGAAGATCCTTTTTGATAATCTCATGACCAAAATCCCTTAACGTGAGTTTTCGTTCCACTG
AGCGTCAGACCCCGTAGAAAAGATCAAAGGATCTTCTTGAGATCCTTTTTTTCTGCGCGTAATCTGCTGC
TTGCAAACAAAAAAACCACCGCTACCAGCGGTGGTTTGTTTGCCGGATCAAGAGCTACCAACTCTTTTTC
CGAAGGTAACTGGCTTCAGCAGAGCGCAGATACCAAATACTGTTCTTCTAGTGTAGCCGTAGTTAGGCCA
CCACTTCAAGAACTCTGTAGCACCGCCTACATACCTCGCTCTGCTAATCCTGTTACCAGTGGCTGCTGCC
AGTGGCGATAAGTCGTGTCTTACCGGGTTGGACTCAAGACGATAGTTACCGGATAAGGCGCAGCGGTCGG
GCTGAACGGGGGGTTCGTGCACACAGCCCAGCTTGGAGCGAACGACCTACACCGAACTGAGATACCTACA
GCGTGAGCTATGAGAAAGCGCCACGCTTCCCGAAGGGAGAAAGGCGGACAGGTATCCGGTAAGCGGCAGG
GTCGGAACAGGAGAGCGCACGAGGGAGCTTCCAGGGGGAAACGCCTGGTATCTTTATAGTCCTGTCGGGT
TTCGCCACCTCTGACTTGAGCGTCGATTTTTGTGATGCTCGTCAGGGGGGCGGAGCCTATGGAAAAACGC
CAGCAACGCGGCCTTTTTACGGTTCCTGGCCTTTTGCTGGCCTTTTGCTCACATGTTCTTTCCTGCGTTA
TCCCCTGATTCTGTGGATAACCGTATTACCGCCATGCATTAGTTATTAATAGTAATCAATTACGGGGTCA
TTAGTTCATAGCCCATATATGGAGTTCCGCGTTACATAACTTACGGTAAATGGCCCGCCTGGCTGACCGC
CCAACGACCCCCGCCCATTGACGTCAATAATGACGTATGTTCCCATAGTAACGCCAATAGGGACTTTCCA
TTGACGTCAATGGGTGGAGTATTTACGGTAAACTGCCCACTTGGC
Features (pLannotate 1.2.2; 15 found; start..end, strand, type, name):
    149..352     +  promoter       CMV promoter: human cytomegalovirus (CMV) immediate early promoter
    397..1114    +  CDS            mGreenLantern (fragment): monomeric GFP derivative that displays exceptionally high brightness in cells (Campbell et al., 2020)
   1114..1132    +  misc_feature   MCS (fragment): multiple cloning site
   1135..2484    +  CDS            TBA1B_BOVIN: Experimental evidence at protein level: Swiss-Prot protein existence level 1. Tubulin is the major constituent of microtubules. It binds two moles of GTP, one at an exchangeable site on the beta chain and one at a non-exchangeable site on the alpha chain. From Bos taurus (Bovine).
   2510..2594    +  CDS            large T antigen (fragment): large T antigen from SV40 (simian virus 40)
   2617..2738    +  polyA_signal   SV40 poly(A) signal: SV40 polyadenylation signal
   2772..3200    -  rep_origin     f1 ori (sequence partly withheld): f1 bacteriophage origin of replication; arrow indicates direction of (+) strand synthesis
   3227..3331    +  promoter       AmpR promoter: bla
   3333..3690    +  promoter       SV40 promoter: SV40 enhancer and early promoter
   3725..4519    +  CDS            NeoR/KanR: aminoglycoside phosphotransferase from Tn5; aph(3')-II (or nptII); confers resistance to neomycin, kanamycin, and G418 (Geneticin®)
   4540..4692    +  CDS            ble (fragment): BLE_KLEPN - Experimental evidence at protein level: Swiss-Prot protein existence level 1. Binding protein with a strong affinity to the bleomycin family of antibiotics. Binds to CL990; an antimitotic-antibiotic compound. From Klebsiella pneumoniae.
   4751..4798    +  polyA_signal   HSV TK poly(A) signal: herpes simplex virus thymidine kinase polyadenylation signal (Cole and Stacy, 1985)
   4889..4905    -  polyA_signal   bGH poly(A) signal (fragment): bovine growth hormone polyadenylation signal
   5127..5715    +  rep_origin     ori: high-copy-number ColE1/pMB1/pBR322/pUC origin of replication
   5890..148     +  enhancer       CMV enhancer (across the origin): human cytomegalovirus immediate early enhancer
