[The description below was written by a language model from this plasmid's Addgene catalogue record and pLannotate feature annotations shown in this document.]
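Description:
Tubulin-LSSmGFP is a mammalian expression plasmid (about 6.0 kb) that directs a large-Stokes-shift green fluorescent protein to microtubules by fusing it to alpha-tubulin. The record does not name a backbone, but the annotated layout is that of a typical CMV-driven fusion vector. It carries a high-copy ColE1/pUC-type origin for propagation in E. coli and an f1 origin. A single Tn5 NeoR/KanR cassette sits behind tandem bacterial (bla) and SV40 early promoters and ends in an HSV TK polyadenylation signal. This arrangement lets one gene provide kanamycin resistance in bacteria and G418 selection in mammalian cells. Short fragments annotated as ble, SV40 large T antigen and bGH poly(A) appear to be partial matches to flanking backbone sequence rather than functional elements.

The expression unit consists of the CMV immediate-early enhancer and promoter, the 717 bp LSSmGFP coding sequence, a short remnant of a multiple cloning site acting as a linker, an alpha-tubulin open reading frame, and an SV40 poly(A) signal. The annotation tool labels the fluorescent protein as an mGreenLantern fragment, reflecting sequence similarity. The catalogue describes it as a synthetic derivative of hfYFP carrying the substitutions T43S, G65S, L68Q, H77N, K140N, Y203I and V206K. The tubulin sequence best matches bovine alpha-1B tubulin in the annotation, but the record does not state its species of origin. Tubulin lies C-terminal to the fluorescent protein, so the product is LSSmGFP-tubulin. LSSmGFP is excited near 400 nm and emits near 510 nm. The construct is intended for transfection into mammalian cells to label the microtubule cytoskeleton and to show that this fluorescent protein performs properly as a fusion tag in microscopy.
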