Addgene plasmid #186535: Tubulin-LSSmGFP
Purpose: Localization of LSSmGFP fluorescent protein (ex/em = 400/510 nm) to tubulin
Depositing lab: Gregory Petsko. Depositing organization: Cornell University. Publication: Chemically stable fluorescent proteins for advanced microscopy. Campbell BC, Paez-Segala MG, Looger LL, Petsko GA, Liu CF. Nat Methods. 2022 Nov 7. pii: 10.1038/s41592-022-01660-7. doi: 10.1038/s41592-022-01660-7. PubMed 36344833.
Backbone
  Vector backbone: n/a
  Vector type: Mammalian Expression
  Selectable markers: Neomycin (select with G418)
Growth in bacteria
  Bacterial resistance: Kanamycin, 50 μg/mL
  Growth temperature: 37°C
  Growth strain: DH5alpha
  Copy number: High Copy
Gene/Insert
  Gene/Insert name: LSSmGFP
  Species: Synthetic
  Insert size (bp): 717
  Mutation: hfYFP-T43S/G65S/L68Q/H77N/K140N/Y203I/V206K
  Promoter: CMV
  Tag / fusion protein: Tubulin (C terminal on insert)
  Cloning method: Restriction Enzyme; 5′ cloning site BshTI (not destroyed); 3′ cloning site XhoI (not destroyed)
  Sequencing primers: 5′ CMV Forward (CGCAAATGGGCGGTAGGCGTG); 3′ GACATGGACGAGCTGTACAAG
Terms and licenses: Academic/Nonprofit Terms; Industry Terms: Not Available to Industry
Depositor comments: 400 nm excitation, 510 nm emission.
How to cite: Tubulin-LSSmGFP was a gift from Gregory Petsko (Addgene plasmid # 186535 ; http://n2t.net/addgene:186535 ; RRID:Addgene_186535)
